>Addgene plasmid #129634 | mNeongreen-pGBD(PKN1 codon optimized) | addgene full sequence | sequence record 263526 | Addgene NGS Result
TAGTTATTAATAGTAATCAATTACGGGGTCATTAGTTCATAGCCCATATATGGAGTTCCGCGTTACATAA
CTTACGGTAAATGGCCCGCCTGGGAGGTCTATATAAGCAGAGCTGGTTTAGTGAACCGTCAGATCCGCTA
GCGCTACCGGTCGCCACCATGGTGAGCAAGGGCGAGGAGGATAACATGGCCTCTCTCCCAGCGACACATG
AGTTACACATCTTTGGCTCCATCAACGGTGTGGACTTTGACATGGTGGGTCAGGGCACCGGCAATCCAAA
TGATGGTTATGAGGAGTTAAACCTGAAGTCCACCAAGGGTGACCTCCAGTTCTCCCCCTGGATTCTGGTC
CCTCATATCGGGTATGGCTTCCATCAGTACCTGCCCTACCCTGACGGGATGTCGCCTTTCCAGGCCGCCA
TGGTAGATGGCTCCGGCTACCAAGTCCATCGCACAATGCAGTTTGAAGATGGTGCCTCCCTTACTGTTAA
CTACCGCTACACCTACGAGGGAAGCCACATCAAAGGAGAGGCCCAGGTGAAGGGGACTGGTTTCCCTGCT
GACGGTCCTGTGATGACCAACTCGCTGACCGCTGCGGACTGGTGCAGGTCGAAGAAGACTTACCCCAACG
ACAAAACCATCATCAGTACCTTTAAGTGGAGTTACACCACTGGAAATGGCAAGCGCTACCGGAGCACTGC
GCGGACCACCTACACCTTTGCCAAGCCAATGGCGGCTAACTATCTGAAGAACCAGCCGATGTACGTGTTC
CGTAAGACGGAGCTCAAGCACTCCAAGACCGAGCTCAACTTCAAGGAGTGGCAAAAGGCCTTTACCGATG
TGATGGGCATGGACGAGCTGTACAGCCTCGAGGGGGTACAGCAGCAGCTGGAGCTGGAAAGAGAAAGGTT
AAGAAGAGAGATCAGAAAAGAATTAAAGCTGAAGGAAGGAGCTGAGAACCTGAGGAGAGCCACCACAGAT
TTGGGAAGAAGCCTGGGCCCTGTGGAGTTATTATTAAGAGGCAGCAGCAGAAGGCTGGACCTGCTGCACC
AGCAGCTGCAGGAGCTTCATGCCCACGTGGTGCTTTAAGGATCCACCGGATCTAGATAACTGATCATAAT
CAGCCATACCACATTTGTAGAGGTTTTACTTGCTTTAAAAAACCTCCCACACCTCCCCCTGAACCTGAAA
CATAAAATGAATGCAATTGTTGTTGTTAACTTGTTTATTGCAGCTTATAATGGTTACAAATAAAGCAATA
GCATCACAAATTTCACAAATAAAGCATTTTTTTCACTGCATTCTAGTTGTGGTTTGTCCAAACTCATCAA
TGTATCTTAACGCGTAAATTGTAAGCGTTAATATTTTGTTAAAATTCGCGTTAAATTTTTGTTAAATCAG
CTCATTTTTTAACCAATAGGCCGAAATCGGCAAAATCCCTTATAAATCAAAAGAATAGACCGAGATAGGG
T
[37 nt withheld, positions 1472-1508]
AAAGAACGTGGACTCCAACGTCAAAGG
[49 nt withheld, positions 1536-1584]
T
[91 nt withheld, positions 1586-1676]
G
[124 nt withheld, positions 1678-1801]
CAGGTGGCACTTTTCGGGGAAATGTGCGCGGAACCCCTATTTGTTTATTTTTCTAAATACATTCAAATAT
GTATCCGCTCATGAGACAATAACCCTGATAAATGCTTCAATAATATTGAAAAAGGAAGAGTCCTGAGGCG
GAAAGAACCAGCTGTGGAATGTGTGTCAGTTAGGGTGTGGAAAGTCCCCAGGCTCCCCAGCAGGCAGAAG
TATGCAAAGCATGCATCTCAATTAGTCAGCAACCAGGTGTGGAAAGTCCCCAGGCTCCCCAGCAGGCAGA
AGTATGCAAAGCATGCATCTCAATTAGTCAGCAACCATAGTCCCGCCCCTAACTCCGCCCATCCCGCCCC
TAACTCCGCCCAGTTCCGCCCATTCTCCGCCCCATGGCTGACTAATTTTTTTTATTTATGCAGAGGCCGA
GGCCGCCTCGGCCTCTGAGCTATTCCAGAAGTAGTGAGGAGGCTTTTTTGGAGGCCTAGGCTTTTGCAAA
GATCGATCAAGAGACAGGATGAGGATCGTTTCGCATGATTGAACAAGATGGATTGCACGCAGGTTCTCCG
GCCGCTTGGGTGGAGAGGCTATTCGGCTATGACTGGGCACAACAGACAATCGGCTGCTCTGATGCCGCCG
TGTTCCGGCTGTCAGCGCAGGGGCGCCCGGTTCTTTTTGTCAAGACCGACCTGTCCGGTGCCCTGAATGA
ACTGCAAGACGAGGCAGCGCGGCTATCGTGGCTGGCCACGACGGGCGTTCCTTGCGCAGCTGTGCTCGAC
GTTGTCACTGAAGCGGGAAGGGACTGGCTGCTATTGGGCGAAGTGCCGGGGCAGGATCTCCTGTCATCTC
ACCTTGCTCCTGCCGAGAAAGTATCCATCATGGCTGATGCAATGCGGCGGCTGCATACGCTTGATCCGGC
TACCTGCCCATTCGACCACCAAGCGAAACATCGCATCGAGCGAGCACGTACTCGGATGGAAGCCGGTCTT
GTCGATCAGGATGATCTGGACGAAGAGCATCAGGGGCTCGCGCCAGCCGAACTGTTCGCCAGGCTCAAGG
CGAGCATGCCCGACGGCGAGGATCTCGTCGTGACCCATGGCGATGCCTGCTTGCCGAATATCATGGTGGA
AAATGGCCGCTTTTCTGGATTCATCGACTGTGGCCGGCTGGGTGTGGCGGACCGCTATCAGGACATAGCG
TTGGCTACCCGTGATATTGCTGAAGAGCTTGGCGGCGAATGGGCTGACCGCTTCCTCGTGCTTTACGGTA
TCGCCGCTCCCGATTCGCAGCGCATCGCCTTCTATCGCCTTCTTGACGAGTTCTTCTGAGCGGGACTCTG
GGGTTCGAAATGACCGACCAAGCGACGCCCAACCTGCCATCACGAGATTTCGATTCCACCGCCGCCTTCT
ATGAAAGGTTGGGCTTCGGAATCGTTTTCCGGGACGCCGGCTGGATGATCCTCCAGCGCGGGGATCTCAT
GCTGGAGTTCTTCGCCCACCCTAGGGGGAGGCTAACTGAAACACGGAAGGAGACAATACCGGAAGGAACC
CGCGCTATGACGGCAATAAAAAGACAGAATAAAACGCACGGTGTTGGGTCGTTTGTTCATAAACGCGGGG
TTCGGTCCCAGGGCTGGCACTCTGTCGATACCCCACCGAGACCCCATTGGGGCCAATACGCCCGCGTTTC
TTCCTTTTCCCCACCCCACCCCCCAAGTTCGGGTGAAGGCCCAGGGCTCGCAGCCAACGTCGGGGCGGCA
GGCCCTGCCATAGCCTCAGGTTACTCATATATACTTTAGATTGATTTAAAACTTCATTTTTAATTTAAAA
GGATCTAGGTGAAGATCCTTTTTGATAATCTCATGACCAAAATCCCTTAACGTGAGTTTTCGTTCCACTG
AGCGTCAGACCCCGTAGAAAAGATCAAAGGATCTTCTTGAGATCCTTTTTTTCTGCGCGTAATCTGCTGC
TTGCAAACAAAAAAACCACCGCTACCAGCGGTGGTTTGTTTGCCGGATCAAGAGCTACCAACTCTTTTTC
CGAAGGTAACTGGCTTCAGCAGAGCGCAGATACCAAATACTGTTCTTCTAGTGTAGCCGTAGTTAGGCCA
CCACTTCAAGAACTCTGTAGCACCGCCTACATACCTCGCTCTGCTAATCCTGTTACCAGTGGCTGCTGCC
AGTGGCGATAAGTCGTGTCTTACCGGGTTGGACTCAAGACGATAGTTACCGGATAAGGCGCAGCGGTCGG
GCTGAACGGGGGGTTCGTGCACACAGCCCAGCTTGGAGCGAACGACCTACACCGAACTGAGATACCTACA
GCGTGAGCTATGAGAAAGCGCCACGCTTCCCGAAGGGAGAAAGGCGGACAGGTATCCGGTAAGCGGCAGG
GTCGGAACAGGAGAGCGCACGAGGGAGCTTCCAGGGGGAAACGCCTGGTATCTTTATAGTCCTGTCGGGT
TTCGCCACCTCTGACTTGAGCGTCGATTTTTGTGATGCTCGTCAGGGGGGCGGAGCCTATGGAAAAACGC
CAGCAACGCGGCCTTTTTACGGTTCCTGGCCTTTTGCTGGCCTTTTGCTCACATGTTCTTTCCTGCGTTA
TCCCCTGATTCTGTGGATAACCGTATTACCGCCATGCAT
Features (pLannotate 1.2.2; 14 found; start..end, strand, type, name):
      1..93      +  enhancer       CMV enhancer (fragment): human cytomegalovirus immediate early enhancer
     91..114     +  promoter       minimal CMV promoter (fragment): human cytomegalovirus (CMV) immediate early promoter
    159..863     +  CDS            mNeonGreen: mNeonGreen is a basic (constitutively fluorescent) green/yellow fluorescent protein published in 2013, derived from Branchiostoma lanceolatum. It is reported to be a very rapidly-maturing monomer with moderate acid sensitivity.
    873..1085    +  CDS            PKN1 (fragment): PKN1_HUMAN - Also known as PAK1, PKN, PRK1, PRKCL1. Experimental evidence at protein level: Swiss-Prot protein existence level 1. PKC-related serine/threonine-protein kinase involved in various processes such as regulation of the intermediate filaments of the actin cytoskeleton, cell migration, tumor cell invasion and transcription regulation. Part of a signaling cascade that begins with the activation of the adrenergic receptor ADRA1B and leads to the activation of MAPK14. Regulates the cytoskeletal network by phosphorylating proteins such as VIM and neurofilament proteins NEFH, NEFL and NEFM
   1111..1195    +  CDS            large T antigen (fragment): large T antigen from SV40 (simian virus 40)
   1218..1339    +  polyA_signal   SV40 poly(A) signal: SV40 polyadenylation signal
   1373..1801    -  rep_origin     f1 ori (sequence partly withheld): f1 bacteriophage origin of replication; arrow indicates direction of (+) strand synthesis
   1828..1932    +  promoter       AmpR promoter: bla
   1934..2291    +  promoter       SV40 promoter: SV40 enhancer and early promoter
   2326..3120    +  CDS            NeoR/KanR: aminoglycoside phosphotransferase from Tn5; aph(3')-II (or nptII); confers resistance to neomycin, kanamycin, and G418 (Geneticin®)
   3141..3293    +  CDS            ble (fragment): BLE_KLEPN - Experimental evidence at protein level: Swiss-Prot protein existence level 1. Binding protein with a strong affinity to the bleomycin family of antibiotics. Binds to CL990; an antimitotic-antibiotic compound. From Klebsiella pneumoniae.
   3352..3399    +  polyA_signal   HSV TK poly(A) signal: herpes simplex virus thymidine kinase polyadenylation signal (Cole and Stacy, 1985)
   3490..3506    -  polyA_signal   bGH poly(A) signal (fragment): bovine growth hormone polyadenylation signal
   3728..4316    +  rep_origin     ori: high-copy-number ColE1/pMB1/pBR322/pUC origin of replication
