[The description below was written by a language model from this plasmid's Addgene catalogue record and pLannotate feature annotations shown in this document.]
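Description:
mNeongreen-pGBD(PKN1 codon optimized) is a mammalian expression plasmid of about 4.4 kb built on the Clontech pEGFP-C1 backbone, in which the original fluorescent protein has been replaced by mNeonGreen. It encodes a localization-based biosensor for active RhoA. The mNeonGreen coding sequence is followed directly by a synthetic, codon-optimized fragment of human PKN1 (residues 30–100 according to the record), which is the G-protein binding domain that recognizes Rho in its active, GTP-bound state. Because the fluorescent protein sits at the N-terminus of the binding domain, the fusion reports Rho activation by relocating to sites where endogenous active Rho accumulates, rather than by a change in fluorescence intensity or FRET.

Expression is driven by a truncated CMV promoter listed as "CMVdel". The feature table is consistent with this, detecting only a short piece of the CMV enhancer and a fragment of the minimal CMV promoter. Such a deletion would be expected to give weaker expression than full-length CMV, although the record does not state the reason for the truncation. The transcript is terminated by the SV40 polyadenylation signal.

The remainder is standard pEGFP-C1 architecture. A high-copy ColE1/pUC origin supports propagation in E. coli, and an f1 origin is also present. The Tn5 NeoR/KanR gene is placed behind tandem bacterial (bla) and SV40 early promoters and is followed by the HSV TK poly(A) signal. This arrangement gives kanamycin selection in bacteria and allows G418 selection in mammalian cells. The short large T antigen, ble and bGH poly(A) hits in the annotation are probably backbone remnants or chance matches rather than functional elements. The plasmid is used for live-cell imaging of endogenous Rho activity in transfected mammalian cells.
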