Addgene plasmid #129634: mNeongreen-pGBD(PKN1 codon optimized)
Purpose: Visualization of active RhoA
Depositing lab: Dorus Gadella. Publication: Visualizing endogenous Rho activity with an improved localization-based, genetically encoded biosensor. Mahlandt EK, Arts JJG, van der Meer WJ, van der Linden FH, Tol S, van Buul JD, Gadella TWJ, Goedhart J. J Cell Sci. 2021 Aug 6. pii: 271216. doi: 10.1242/jcs.258823. PubMed 34357388.
Backbone
  Vector backbone: pEGFP-C1
  Backbone manufacturer: Clontech
  Vector type: Mammalian Expression
Growth in bacteria
  Bacterial resistance: Kanamycin, 50 μg/mL
  Growth temperature: 37°C
  Growth strain: DH5alpha
  Copy number: High Copy
Gene/Insert
  Gene/Insert name: RhoA binding doamin of PKN1(30 - 100) codon optimized
  Species: Synthetic
  Promoter: CMVdel
  Cloning method: Restriction Enzyme; 5′ cloning site Unknown (unknown if destroyed); 3′ cloning site Unknown (unknown if destroyed)
Terms and licenses: Academic/Nonprofit Terms; Industry Terms: Not Available to Industry
Depositor comments: Please visit https://www.biorxiv.org/content/10.1101/2021.02.08.430250v1 for bioRxiv preprint.
How to cite: mNeongreen-pGBD(PKN1 codon optimized) was a gift from Dorus Gadella (Addgene plasmid # 129634 ; http://n2t.net/addgene:129634 ; RRID:Addgene_129634)
